>Addgene plasmid #158084 | pscALPSpuro-MjACE2 (Pangolin) | addgene full sequence | sequence record 314528 | Addgene NGS Result
AATCTGCTTAGGGTTAGGCGTTTTGCGCTGCTTCGCGATGTACGGGCCAGATATACGCGCTGTGGAATGT
GTGTCAGTTAGGGTGTGGAAAGTCCCCAGGCTCCCCAGCAGGCAGAAGTATGCAAAGCATGCATCTCAAT
TAGTCAGCAACCAGGTGTGGAAAGTCCCCAGGCTCCCCAGCAGGCAGAAGTATGCAAAGCATGCATCTCA
ATTAGTCAGCAACCATAGTCCCGCCCCTAACTCCGCCCATCCCGCCCCTAACTCCGCCCAGTTCCGCCCA
TTCTCCGCCCCATGGCTGACTAATTTTTTTTATTTATGCAGAGGCCGAGGCCGCCTCTGCCTCTGAGCTA
TTCCAGAAGTAGTGAGGAGGCTTTTTTGGAGGCCTAGGCTTTTGCAAAAAGCTCGCGTTGACATTGATTA
TTGACTAGTTATTAATAGTAATCAATTACGGGGTCATTAGTTCATAGCCCATATATGGAGTTCCGCGTTA
CATAACTTACGGTAAATGGCCCGCCTGGCTGACCGCCCAACGACCCCCGCCCATTGACGTCAATAATGAC
GTATGTTCCCATAGTAACGCCAATAGGGACTTTCCATTGACGTCAATGGGTGGAGTATTTACGGTAAACT
GCCCACTTGGCAGTACATCAAGTGTATCATATGCCAAGTACGCCCCCTATTGACGTCAATGACGGTAAAT
GGCCCGCCTGGCATTATGCCCAGTACATGACCTTATGGGACTTTCCTACTTGGCAGTACATCTACGTATT
AGTCATCGCTATTACCATGGTGATGCGGTTTTGGCAGTACATCAATGGGCGTGGATAGCGGTTTGACTCA
CGGGGATTTCCAAGTCTCCACCCCATTGACGTCAATGGGAGTTTGTTTTGGCACCAAAATCAACGGGACT
TTCCAAAATGTCGTAACAACTCCGCCCCATTGACGCAAATGGGCGGTAGGCGTGTACGGTGGGAGGTCTA
TATAAGCAGCGCGTTTTGCCTGTACTGGGTCTCTCTGGTTAGACCAGATCTGAGCCTGGGAGCTCTCTGG
CTAACTAGGGAACCCACTGCTTAAGCCTCAATAAAGCTTGCCTTGAGTGCTTCAAGTAGTGTGTGCCCGT
CTGTTGTGTGACTCTGGTAACTAGAGATCCCTCAGACCCTTTTAGTCAGTGTGGAAAATCTCTAGCAGTG
GCGCCCGAACAGGGACTTGAAAGCGAAAGGGAAACCAGAGGAGCTCTCTCGACGCAGGACTCGGCTTGCT
GAAGCGCGCACGGCAAGAGGCGAGGGGCGGCGACTGGTGAGTACGCCAAAAATTTTGACTAGCGGAGGCT
AGAAGGAGAGAGATGGGTGCGAGAGCGTCAGTATTAAGCGGGGGAGAATTAGATCGCGATGGGAAAAAAT
TCGGTTAAGGCCAGGGGGAAAGAAAAAATATAAATTAAAACATATAGTATGGGCAAGCAGGGAGCTAGAA
CGATTCGCAGTTAATCCTGGCCTGTTAGAAACATCAGAAGGCTGTAGACAAATACTGGGACAGCTACAAC
CATCCCTTCAGACAGGATCAGAAGAACTTAGATCATTATATAATACAGTAGCAACCCTCTATTGTGTGCA
TCAAAGGATAGAGATAAAAGACACCAAGGAAGCTTTAGACAAGATAGAGGAAGAGCAAAACAAAAGTAAG
ACCACCGCACAGCAAGCGGCCGGCCGCTGATCTTCAGACCTGGAGGAGGAGATATGAGGGACAATTGGAG
AAGTGAATTATATAAATATAAAGTAGTAAAAATTGAACCATTAGGAGTAGCACCCACCAAGGCAAAGAGA
AGAGTGGTGCAGAGAGAAAAAAGAGCAGTGGGAATAGGAGCTTTGTTCCTTGGGTTCTTGGGAGCAGCAG
GAAGCACTATGGGCGCAGCGTCAATGACGCTGACGGTACAGGCCAGACAATTATTGTCTGGTATAGTGCA
GCAGCAGAACAATTTGCTGAGGGCTATTGAGGCGCAACAGCATCTGTTGCAACTCACAGTCTGGGGCATC
AAGCAGCTCCAGGCAAGAATCCTGGCTGTGGAAAGATACCTAAAGGATCAACAGCTCCTGGGGATTTGGG
GTTGCTCTGGAAAACTCATTTGCACCACTGCTGTGCCTTGGAATGCTAGTTGGAGTAATAAATCTCTGGA
ACAGATTTGGAATCACACGACCTGGATGGAGTGGGACAGAGAATTAACAATTACACAAGCTTAATACACT
CCTTAATTGAAGAATCGCAAAACCAGCAAGAAAAGAATGAACAAGAATTATTGGAATTAGATAAATGGGC
AAGTTTGTGGAATTGGTTTAACATAACAAATTGGCTGTGGTATATAAAATTATTCATAATGATAGTAGGA
GGCTTGGTAGGTTTAAGAATAGTTTTTGCTGTACTTTCTATAGTGAATAGAGTTAGGCAGGGATATTCAC
CATTATCGTTTCAGACCCACCTCCCAACCCCGAGGGGACCCGACAGGCCCGAAGGAATAGAAGAAGAAGG
TGGAGAGAGAGACAGAGACAGATCCATTCGATTAGTGAACGGATCGGCACTGCGTGCGCCAATTCTGCAG
ACAAATGGCAGTATTCATCCACAATTTTAAAAGAAAAGGGGGGATTGGGGGGTACAGTGCAGGGGAAAGA
ATAGTAGACATAATAGCAACAGACATACAAACTAAAGAATTACAAAAACAAATTACAAAAATTCAAAATT
TTCGGGTTTATTACAGGGACAGCAGAGATCCAGTTTGGTTAATTAACTGCAGCCCCGATAAAATAAAAGA
TTTTATTTAGTCTCCAGAAAAAGGGGGGAATGAAAGACCCCACCTGTAGGTTTGGCAAGCTAGCTGCAGT
AACGCCATTTTGCAAGGCATGGAAAAATACCAAACCAAGAATAGAGAAGTTCAGATCAAGGGCGGGTACA
TGAAAATAGCTAACGTTGGGCCAAACAGGATATCTGCGGTGAGCAGTTTCGGCCCCGGCCCGGGGCCAAG
AACAGATGGTCACCGCAGTTTCGGCCCCGGCCCGAGGCCAAGAACAGATGGTCCCCAGATATGGCCCAAC
CCTCAGCAGTTTCTTAAGACCCATCAGATGTTTCCAGGCTCCCCCAAGGACCTGAAATGACCCTGCGCCT
TATTTGAATTAACCAATCAGCCTGCTTCTCGCTTCTGTTCGCGCGCTTCTGCTTCCCGAGCTCTATAAAA
GAGCTCACAACCCCTCACTCGGCGCGCCAGTCCTCCGACAGACTGAGTCGCCCGGGGGTCTAGAAGCCGC
CACCATGAGTGGCTCTAGTTGGCTTCTCCTGTCACTCGTAGCAGTGACGGCGGCACAATCTACCTCCGAT
GAAGAAGCTAAGACGTTTCTTGAGAAGTTTAATTCAGAAGCAGAGGAACTCTCATACCAATCCTCCCTGG
CTTCATGGAACTATAATACCAACATCACTGATGAGAACGTGCAAAAGATGAATGTAGCTGGGGCTAAATG
GTCCACGTTTTACGAAGAACAGTCTAAGATTGCCAAAAATTACCAGTTGCAGAATATTCAGAACGACACG
ATAAAACGGCAATTGCAGGCGTTGCAGCTTTCAGGCAGTAGTGCGCTGTCTGCCGACAAAAATCAACGAC
TCAATACTATCCTGAATACGATGTCCACCATATATTCTACAGGGAAGGTATGTAATCCGGGGAATCCCCA
GGAATGCTCTCTGCTGGAGCCAGGTCTTGATAACATTATGGAGTCATCTAAGGACTACAACGAAAGACTC
TGGGCGTGGGAGGGCTGGAGAAGCGAGGTAGGAAAGCAACTCCGACCACTCTACGAGGAGTATGTGGTGC
TCAAAAATGAGATGGCTCGGGCGAACCATTATGAAGACTATGGTGACTATTGGCGAGGGGATTACGAGGC
AGAGGGGGCGAACGGTTATAATTATTCACGAGATCATCTGATAGAGGATGTAGAACACATTTTCACGCAA
ATAAAGCCGTTGTACGAACACTTGCATGCTTACGTCAGAGCTAAGCTGATGGATAACTATCCTAGTCACA
TCAGTCCTACGGGTTGTCTGCCAGCACACCTTCTGGGTGATATGTGGGGCAGGTTCTGGACCAATCTCTA
CCCTTTGACTGTTCCATTTAGACAGAAACCCAATATTGATGTAACTGATGCGATGGTTAATCAGACATGG
GACGCTAACAGGATTTTTAAGGAGGCTGAAAAGTTTTTCGTGTCTGTAGGTCTGCCTAAGATGACACAAA
CGTTCTGGGAGAACTCTATGCTGACGGAGCCGGGAGACGGGCGGAAAGTCGTTTGCCACCCCACTGCCTG
GGATCTGGGGAAACACGACTTTCGAATCAAAATGTGTACGAAAGTAACAATGGACGACTTCCTCACTGCC
CACCACGAGATGGGTCATATCCAATACGACATGGCATATGCGATGCAGCCGTACCTGCTCCGGAATGGGG
CAAATGAAGGGTTTCATGAGGCGGTAGGCGAGATTATGTCACTGAGCGCCGCGACCCCGAAACATCTTAA
AAATATAGGATTGCTTCCCCCTGATTTTTATGAAGATAATGAGACCGAAATCAACTTCTTGCTTAAGCAA
GCTTTGACAATAGTCGGAACGTTGCCCTTTACGTACATGCTCGAAAAATGGCGCTGGATGGTATTTTCCG
GCCAGATTCCTAAAGAACAGTGGATGAAGAAGTGGTGGGAAATGAAAAGGGAAATCGTAGGCGTGGTGGA
GCCTGTTCCTCATGATGAAACTTATTGCGACCCTGCGTCACTTTTCCATGTAGCTAATGATTATTCTTTT
ATCCGGTATTATACGCGAACCATCTATCAGTTCCAATTCCAAGAAGCACTCTGTCAGACAGCAAAGCACG
AGGGACCGCTGCATAAATGCGACATCAGTAATAGCGCCGAGGCAGGTCAGAAGCTGCTCCAAATGCTTAG
CCTGGGCAAATCCAAGCCGTGGACCCTTGCCCTGGAGAGAGTTGTGGGGACTAAAAACATGGACGTCAGG
CCTCTTCTTAACTACTTCGAGCCACTGTTGACTTGGCTTAAAGAGCAAAACAAAAATTCCTTCGTTGGCT
GGAACACCGATTGGAGTCCGTATGCGGCGCAATCTATTAAGGTTAGAATATCACTCAAGAGTGCTTTGGG
AGAAAAAGCGTATGAGTGGAACGACTCAGAAATGTATCTTTTTAGGAGTAGCGTTGCGTACGCGATGCGG
GAATATTTTAGCAAAGTAAAGAAGCAGACGATACCATTCGAAGATGAGTGCGTTCGCGTTTCAGACCTTA
AGCCGCGGGTCTCCTTCATCTTCTTCGTTACGCTCCCTAAAAACGTTTCCGCTGTCATTCCGAGAGCCGA
GGTAGAGGAGGCAATTAGGATTTCAAGATCAAGGATCAACGATGCGTTCAGACTCGACGACAACTCTTTG
GAATTTCTTGGAATCCAGCCGACCCTGCAACCTCCTTACCAGCCACCAGTGACCATCTGGTTGATTGTCT
TTGGGGTTGTCATGGGGGTAGTAGTAGTCGGGATTGTAGTTCTTATTTTCACAGGGATCAGAGATAGAAA
AAAAAAGGATCAGGCGAGATCCGAACAGAATCCTTATGCAAGTGTTGACCTGAGCAAAGGCGAAAATAAT
CCCGGATTTCAAAACGTAGACGACGTACAAACGTCTTTCGGAGCAGCTGAGCAGAAGCTGATCAGCGAGG
AGGACCTGTAGGAATTCTCGACCTTGACTGGCGGCGCGACCTTGAGGCCTGCGTTCGCCTCAGTTGCCCC
CTCTGTGCAATGGGGAGACGCGCCTCATCGCTTGACAACGGCCGAAGAGCCGCCGCGCTTCCGTCTCCCG
CGTGCGCGCGCCATGCTGCCCACCCCCGTTCCGCACTGACCCTCCCCCGTGCCCCGCGTCCCGTACTGCC
GCCCCGCCCCGAGTCCCATGCCGCAGCCACCGCGACGGAGCCCGCAGGCGGGAACCTGCCTCCGCGCGTT
AGCGCGCACGCGCGCCTCATGTGTCGTCCCCATCAGCGCCGGCTTCCGTCTATAGGCCAGATGCACTGTC
ACTCTGGCGAAGTCGCAGACCCGATTGGCCGGGACGGAGGCGCGAGACCGGGTTGCGGGCGGGGCCGAAC
GTGGTATAAAAGGGGCGGGAGGCCAGGCTCGTGCCGTTTTGCAGACGCCACCGCCGAGGAAAACCGTGTA
CTATTAGCCACGCGTGCCACCATGACCGAGTACAAGCCCACGGTGCGCCTCGCCACCCGCGACGACGTCC
CCCGGGCCGTACGCACCCTCGCCGCCGCGTTCGCCGACTACCCCGCCACGCGCCACACCGTCGACCCGGA
CCGCCACATCGAGCGGGTCACCGAGCTGCAAGAACTCTTCCTCACGCGCGTCGGGCTCGACATCGGCAAG
GTGTGGGTCGCGGACGACGGCGCCGCGGTGGCGGTCTGGACCACGCCGGAGAGCGTCGAAGCGGGGGCGG
TGTTCGCCGAGATCGGCCCGCGCATGGCCGAGTTGAGCGGTTCCCGGCTGGCCGCGCAGCAACAGATGGA
AGGCCTCCTGGCGCCGCACCGGCCCAAGGAGCCCGCGTGGTTCCTGGCCACCGTCGGCGTCTCGCCCGAC
CACCAGGGCAAGGGTCTGGGCAGCGCCGTCGTGCTCCCCGGAGTGGAGGCGGCCGAGCGCGCCGGGGTGC
CCGCCTTCCTGGAGACCTCCGCGCCCCGCAACCTCCCCTTCTACGAGCGGCTCGGCTTCACCGTCACCGC
CGACGTCGAGGTGCCCGAAGGACCGCGCACCTGGTGCATGACCCGCAAGCCCGGTGCCTGAGCGATCGCT
AATCAACCTCTGGATTACAAAATTTGTGAAAGATTGACTGGTATTCTTAACTATGTTGCTCCTTTTACGC
TATGTGGATACGCTGCTTTAATGCCTTTGTATCATGCTATTGCTTCCCGTATGGCTTTCATTTTCTCCTC
CTTGTATAAATCCTGGTTGCTGTCTCTTTATGAGGAGTTGTGGCCCGTTGTCAGGCAACGTGGCGTGGTG
TGCACTGTGTTTGCTGACGCAACCCCCACTGGTTGGGGCATTGCCACCACCTGTCAGCTCCTTTCCGGGA
CTTTCGCTTTCCCCCTCCCTATTGCCACGGCGGAACTCATCGCCGCCTGCCTTGCCCGCTGCTGGACAGG
GGCTCGGCTGTTGGGCACTGACAATTCCGTGGTGTTGTCGGGGAAGCTGACGTCCTTTCCATGGCTGCTC
GCCTGTGTTGCCACCTGGATTCTGCGCGGGACGTCCTTCTGCTACGTCCCTTCGGCCCTCAATCCAGCGG
ACCTTCCTTCCCGCGGCCTGCTGCCGGCTCTGCGGCCTCTTCCGCGTCTTCGCCTTCGCCCTCAGACGAG
TCGGATCTCCCTTTGGGCCGCCTCCCCGCTTAATCGCGTCGAGACCTAGAAAAACATGGAGCAATCACAA
GTAGCAATACAGCAGCTACCAATGCTGATTGTGCCTGGCTAGAAGCACAAGAGGAGGAGGAGGTGGGTTT
TCCAGTCACACCTCAGGTACCTTTAAGACCAATGACTTACAAGGCAGCTGTAGATCTTAGCCACTTTTTA
AAAGAAAAGGGGGGACTGGAAGGGCTAATTCACTCCCAACGAAGACAAGATATCCTTGATCTGTGGATCT
ACCACACACAAGGCTACTTCCCTGATTGGCAGAACTACACACCAGGGCCAGGGATCAGATATCCACTGAC
CTTTGGATGGTGCTACAAGCTAGTACCAGTTGAGCAAGAGAAGGTAGAAGAAGCCAATGAAGGAGAGAAC
ACCCGCTTGTTACACCCTGTGAGCCTGCATGGGATGGATGACCCGGAGAGAGAAGTATTAGAGTGGAGGT
TTGACAGCCGCCTAGCATTTCATCACATGGCCCGAGAGCTGCATCCGGACTGTACTGGGTCTCTCTGGTT
AGACCAGATCTGAGCCTGGGAGCTCTCTGGCTAACTAGGGAACCCACTGCTTAAGCCTCAATAAAGCTTG
CCTTGAGTGCTTCAAGTAGTGTGTGCCCGTCTGTTGTGTGACTCTGGTAACTAGAGATCCCTCAGACCCT
TTTAGTCAGTGTGGAAAATCTCTAGCAGGGCCCGTTTCATGTGAGCAAAAGGCCAGCAAAAGGCCAGGAA
CCGTAAAAAGGCCGCGTTGCTGGCGTTTTTCCATAGGCTCCGCCCCCCTGACGAGCATCACAAAAATCGA
CGCTCAAGTCAGAGGTGGCGAAACCCGACAGGACTATAAAGATACCAGGCGTTTCCCCCTGGAAGCTCCC
TCGTGCGCTCTCCTGTTCCGACCCTGCCGCTTACCGGATACCTGTCCGCCTTTCTCCCTTCGGGAAGCGT
GGCGCTTTCTCATAGCTCACGCTGTAGGTATCTCAGTTCGGTGTAGGTCGTTCGCTCCAAGCTGGGCTGT
GTGCACGAACCCCCCGTTCAGCCCGACCGCTGCGCCTTATCCGGTAACTATCGTCTTGAGTCCAACCCGG
TAAGACACGACTTATCGCCACTGGCAGCAGCCACTGGTAACAGGATTAGCAGAGCGAGGTATGTAGGCGG
TGCTACAGAGTTCTTGAAGTGGTGGCCTAACTACGGCTACACTAGAAGAACAGTATTTGGTATCTGCGCT
CTGCTGAAGCCAGTTACCTTCGGAAAAAGAGTTGGTAGCTCTTGATCCGGCAAACAAACCACCGCTGGTA
GCGGTGGTTTTTTTGTTTGCAAGCAGCAGATTACGCGCAGAAAAAAAGGATCTCAAGAAGATCCTTTGAT
CTTTTCTACGGGGTCTGACGCTCAGTGGAACGAAAACTCACGTTAAGGGATTTTGGTCATGAGATTATCA
AAAAGGATCTTCACCTAGATCCTTTTAAATTAAAAATGAAGTTTTAAATCAATCTAAAGTATATATGAGT
AAACTTGGTCTGACAGTTACCAATGCTTAATCAGTGAGGCACCTATCTCAGCGATCTGTCTATTTCGTTC
ATCCATAGTTGCCTGACTCCCCGTCGTGTAGATAACTACGATACGGGAGGGCTTACCATCTGGCCCCAGT
GCTGCAATGATACCGCGAGACCCACGCTCACCGGCTCCAGATTTATCAGCAATAAACCAGCCAGCCGGAA
GGGCCGAGCGCAGAAGTGGTCCTGCAACTTTATCCGCCTCCATCCAGTCTATTAATTGTTGCCGGGAAGC
TAGAGTAAGTAGTTCGCCAGTTAATAGTTTGCGCAACGTTGTTGCCATTGCTACAGGCATCGTGGTGTCA
CGCTCGTCGTTTGGTATGGCTTCATTCAGCTCCGGTTCCCAACGATCAAGGCGAGTTACATGATCCCCCA
TGTTGTGCAAAAAAGCGGTTAGCTCCTTCGGTCCTCCGATCGTTGTCAGAAGTAAGTTGGCCGCAGTGTT
ATCACTCATGGTTATGGCAGCACTGCATAATTCTCTTACTGTCATGCCATCCGTAAGATGCTTTTCTGTG
ACTGGTGAGTACTCAACCAAGTCATTCTGAGAATAGTGTATGCGGCGACCGAGTTGCTCTTGCCCGGCGT
CAATACGGGATAATACCGCGCCACATAGCAGAACTTTAAAAGTGCTCATCATTGGAAAACGTTCTTCGGG
GCGAAAACTCTCAAGGATCTTACCGCTGTTGAGATCCAGTTCGATGTAACCCACTCGTGCACCCAACTGA
TCTTCAGCATCTTTTACTTTCACCAGCGTTTCTGGGTGAGCAAAAACAGGAAGGCAAAATGCCGCAAAAA
AGGGAATAAGGGCGACACGGAAATGTTGAATACTCATACTCTTCCTTTTTCAATATTATTGAAGCATTTA
TCAGGGTTATTGTCTCATGAGCGGATACATATTTGAATGTATTTAGAAAAATAAACAAATAGGGGTTCCG
CGCACATTTCCCCGAAAAGTGCCACCTGACGTCGACGGATCGGGAGATCTCCCGATCCCCTATGGTGCAC
TCTCAGTACAATCTGCTCTGATGCCGCATAGTTAAGCCAGTATCTGCTCCCTGCTTGTGTGTTGGAGGTC
GCTGAGTAGTGCGCGAGCAAAATTTAAGCTACAACAAGGCAAGGCTTGACCGACAATTGCATGAAG
Features (pLannotate 1.2.2; 19 found; start..end, strand, type, name):
     69..398     +  promoter       SV40 promoter: SV40 enhancer and early promoter
    410..789     +  enhancer       CMV enhancer: human cytomegalovirus immediate early enhancer
    790..989     +  promoter       CMV promoter: human cytomegalovirus (CMV) immediate early promoter
   1007..1187    +  LTR            5' LTR (truncated): truncated 5' long terminal repeat (LTR) from HIV-1
   1234..1359    +  misc_feature   HIV-1 Ψ: packaging signal of human immunodeficiency virus type 1
   1343..1681    +  CDS            HIV-1 gag (fragment): gag protein from human immunodeficiency virus 1; gag
   1856..2089    +  misc_feature   RRE: The Rev response element (RRE) of HIV-1 allows for Rev-dependent mRNA export from the nucleus to the cytoplasm.
   2465..2565    +  CDS            Rev (fragment): human immunodeficiency virus 1 (HIV-1) Rev protein; rev; enhances nuclear export of unspliced and incompletely spliced viral mRNAs
   2615..2732    +  misc_feature   cPPT/CTS: central polypurine tract and central termination sequence of HIV-1
   2869..3276    +  promoter       SFFV promoter: spleen focus-forming virus long terminal repeat (LTR) promoter
   3295..5709    +  CDS            ACE2: ACE2_FELCA - Experimental evidence at protein level: Swiss-Prot protein existence level 1. Essential counter-regulatory carboxypeptidase of the renin- angiotensin hormone system that is a critical regulator of blood volume, systemic vascular resistance, and thus cardiovascular homeostasis. Converts angiotensin I to angiotensin 1-9, a nine-amino acid peptide with anti-hypertrophic effects in cardiomyocytes, and angiotensin II to angiotensin 1-7, which then acts as a beneficial vasodilator and anti-proliferation agent, counterbalancing the actions of the vasoconstrictor angiotensin II. Also remo
   6252..6851    +  CDS            PuroR: puromycin N-acetyltransferase; pac from Streptomyces alboniger; confers resistance to puromycin
   6861..7449    +  misc_feature   WPRE: woodchuck hepatitis virus posttranscriptional regulatory element
   7460..7960    +  CDS            nef (fragment): NEF_HV1LA - Experimental evidence at protein level: Swiss-Prot protein existence level 1. Extracellular Nef protein targets CD4(+) T-lymphocytes for apoptosis by interacting with CXCR4 surface receptors. From Human immunodeficiency virus type 1 group M subtype B (isolate Lai) (HIV-1).
   7967..8147    +  LTR            5' LTR (truncated): truncated 5' long terminal repeat (LTR) from HIV-1
   8218..8806    -  rep_origin     ori: high-copy-number ColE1/pMB1/pBR322/pUC origin of replication
   8977..9837    -  CDS            AmpR: β-lactamase; bla; confers resistance to ampicillin, carbenicillin, and related antibiotics
   9838..9942    -  promoter       AmpR promoter: bla
  10001..10053   -  misc_feature   bom (fragment): basis of mobility region from pBR322
