[The description below was written by a language model from this plasmid's Addgene catalogue record and pLannotate feature annotations shown in this document.]
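Description:
pscALPSpuro-MjACE2 (Pangolin) is an HIV-1-based lentiviral transfer vector built on the pscALPS backbone for expressing pangolin ACE2 in mammalian cells. In bacteria it is maintained through a high-copy ColE1/pUC-type origin and selected with ampicillin via the β-lactamase gene and its native promoter. A fragment of the pBR322 bom region is also annotated in this part of the plasmid.

Upstream of the viral genome lie an SV40 enhancer/early promoter and a CMV enhancer/promoter. They abut a truncated 5' LTR, an arrangement that typically drives transcription of the packageable genomic RNA in producer cells. The viral portion carries the Ψ packaging signal with an adjoining gag fragment, the Rev response element for Rev-dependent nuclear export, and the cPPT/CTS, which aids nuclear import of the reverse-transcribed genome.

The internal expression cassette uses the spleen focus-forming virus (SFFV) LTR promoter to drive the ACE2 open reading frame. The annotation software matched this ORF to a feline ACE2 reference by homology, but the catalogue entry identifies it as the pangolin orthologue. Downstream is a puromycin N-acetyltransferase gene for selecting transduced cells. The feature table leaves an unannotated gap between ACE2 and PuroR, so the record does not state which element drives puromycin resistance. A WPRE follows to enhance transcript stability and expression, then a nef fragment and the 3' LTR, which is annotated here as a truncated LTR.

The associated publication concerns SARS-CoV-2 Spike structure and function. This fits with use of the vector to make stable, puromycin-selected cell lines bearing pangolin ACE2 as a candidate entry receptor for comparing Spike-mediated infection across species orthologues.
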