Addgene plasmid #158084: pscALPSpuro-MjACE2 (Pangolin)
Purpose: Expresses pangolin ACE2 in mammalian cells
Depositing lab: Jeremy Luban. Depositing organization: University of Massachusetts, Worcester. Publication: Structural and Functional Analysis of the D614G SARS-CoV-2 Spike Protein Variant. Yurkovetskiy L, Wang X, Pascal KE, Tomkins-Tinch C, Nyalile TP, Wang Y, Baum A, Diehl WE, Dauphin A, Carbone C, Veinotte K, Egri SB, Schaffner SF, Lemieux JE, Munro JB, Rafique A, Barve A, Sabeti PC, Kyratsous CA, Dudkina NV, Shen K, Luban J. Cell. 2020 Sep 15. pii: S0092-8674(20)31229-0. doi: 10.1016/j.cell.2020.09.032. PubMed 32991842.
Backbone
  Vector backbone: pscALPS
  Vector type: Mammalian Expression, Lentiviral
  Selectable markers: Puromycin
Growth in bacteria
  Bacterial resistance: Ampicillin, 100 μg/mL
  Growth temperature: 30°C
  Growth strain: NEB Stable
  Copy number: High Copy
Gene/Insert
  Gene/Insert name: Pangolin ACE2
  Entrez Gene: ACE2
Terms and licenses: Academic/Nonprofit Terms; Industry Terms: Not Available to Industry
How to cite: pscALPSpuro-MjACE2 (Pangolin) was a gift from Jeremy Luban (Addgene plasmid # 158084 ; http://n2t.net/addgene:158084 ; RRID:Addgene_158084)
